Addgene plasmid #204582: pACS57
Purpose: GST-lamin C (389-572)
Depositing lab: Tom Misteli. Depositing organization: National Cancer Institute (NCI). Publication: Identification of epigenetic modulators as determinants of nuclear size and shape. Schibler AC, Jevtic P, Pegoraro G, Levy DL, Misteli T. Elife. 2023 May 23;12:e80653. doi: 10.7554/eLife.80653. PubMed 37219077.
Backbone
  Vector backbone: pGEX4t1
  Backbone size w/o insert (bp): 4939
  Total vector size (bp): 5506
  Vector type: Bacterial Expression
Growth in bacteria
  Bacterial resistance: Ampicillin, 100 μg/mL
  Growth temperature: 37°C
  Growth strain: DH5alpha
  Copy number: High Copy
Gene/Insert
  Gene/Insert name: lamin C (389-572)
  Species: H. sapiens (human)
  Insert size (bp): 567
  GenBank ID: 4000
  Tag / fusion protein: GST-lamin C (389-572) (N terminal on backbone)
  Entrez Gene: LMNA (a.k.a. CDCD1, CDDC, CMD1A, CMT2B1, EMD2, FPL, FPLD, FPLD2, HGPS, IDC, LDP1, LFP, LGMD1B, LMN1, LMNC, LMNL1, MADA, PRO1)
  Cloning method: Restriction Enzyme; 5′ cloning site BamHI (not destroyed); 3′ cloning site XhoI (not destroyed)
  Sequencing primers: 5′ pGEX5'; 3′ pGEX3'
Terms and licenses: Academic/Nonprofit Terms; Industry Terms: Not Available to Industry
How to cite: pACS57 was a gift from Tom Misteli (Addgene plasmid # 204582 ; http://n2t.net/addgene:204582 ; RRID:Addgene_204582)
