[The description below was written by a language model from this plasmid's Addgene catalogue record and pLannotate feature annotations shown in this document.]
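Description:
pACS57 is a bacterial expression plasmid built on the pGEX4t1 backbone for producing a C-terminal fragment of human lamin C (residues 389-572, from the LMNA gene) as a fusion to glutathione S-transferase. The plasmid is about 5.5 kb, replicates in E. coli from a ColE1/pMB1-type origin recorded as high copy, and is selected with ampicillin through the bla (β-lactamase) gene and its own promoter.

The expression cassette follows the standard pGEX layout. A tac promoter, a strong trp/lac UV5 hybrid, is followed by a lac operator and drives the Schistosoma japonicum GST coding sequence. The 567 bp lamin C insert sits downstream, cloned between BamHI and XhoI sites that are both retained, so GST forms the N-terminal tag. The plasmid also carries lacI with its promoter, so the lac repressor it encodes keeps the tac promoter off until it is relieved by IPTG, giving inducible expression independent of the host's repressor level. The automated annotation matches only part of the insert to LMNA. This may reflect the lamin C-specific C-terminus differing from the prelamin A/C reference, although the record does not say so. Other annotated elements (a lac promoter/operator with lacZα, and small fragments of rop, bom and yciV) are backbone remnants with no stated role.

The GST tag allows affinity capture of the fusion on glutathione resin, so the plasmid suits purification of the recombinant lamin C tail region and pull-down or in vitro binding assays. The record does not specify the experiments. It links the plasmid to a study identifying epigenetic modulators as determinants of nuclear size and shape.
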