Features (pLannotate 1.2.2; 17 found; start..end, strand, type, name):
    182..210     +  promoter       tac promoter: strong E. coli promoter; hybrid between the trp and lac UV5 promoters
    218..234     +  protein_bind   lac operator: The lac repressor binds to the lac operator to inhibit transcription in E. coli. This inhibition can be relieved by adding lactose or isopropyl-β-D-thiogalactopyranoside (IPTG). lac repressor encoded by lacI
    257..910     +  CDS            GST26_SCHJA: Experimental evidence at protein level: Swiss-Prot protein existence level 1. GST isoenzymes appear to play a central role in the parasite detoxification system. Other functions are also suspected including a role in increasing the solubility of haematin in the parasite gut. From Schistosoma japonicum (Blood fluke).
    983..1429    +  CDS            LMNA (fragment): LMNA_HUMAN - Also known as LMN1. Experimental evidence at protein level: Swiss-Prot protein existence level 1. Prelamin-A/C can accelerate smooth muscle cell senescence. It acts to disrupt mitosis and induce DNA damage in vascular smooth muscle cells (VSMCs), leading to mitotic failure, genomic instability, and premature senescence. From Homo sapiens (Human).
   1522..1561    +  CDS            rop (fragment): Rop protein, which maintains plasmids at low copy number; rop
   1663..1703    +  misc_feature   bom (fragment): basis of mobility region from pBR322
   1808..1912    +  promoter       AmpR promoter: bla
   1913..2773    +  CDS            AmpR: β-lactamase; bla; confers resistance to ampicillin, carbenicillin, and related antibiotics
   2944..3532    +  rep_origin     ori: high-copy-number ColE1/pMB1/pBR322/pUC origin of replication
   3718..3769    -  misc_feature   bom (fragment): basis of mobility region from pBR322
   3776..3853    +  promoter       lacI promoter: lacI
   3854..4936    +  CDS            lacI: lac repressor; lacI; The lac repressor binds to the lac operator to inhibit transcription in E. coli. This inhibition can be relieved by adding lactose or isopropyl-β-D-thiogalactopyranoside (IPTG).
   4949..4970    +  protein_bind   CAP binding site: CAP binding activates transcription in the presence of cAMP. E. coli catabolite activator protein
   4985..5015    +  promoter       lac promoter: promoter for the E. coli lac operon
   5023..5039    +  protein_bind   lac operator: The lac repressor binds to the lac operator to inhibit transcription in E. coli. This inhibition can be relieved by adding lactose or isopropyl-β-D-thiogalactopyranoside (IPTG). lac repressor encoded by lacI
   5059..5232    +  CDS            lacZα: LacZα fragment of β-galactosidase; lacZ fragment
   5496..106     -  CDS            yciV (fragment) (across the origin): RNAAM_ECOLI - Also known as trpH From Escherichia coli (strain K12).
>Addgene plasmid #204582 | pACS57 | addgene full sequence | sequence record 419040 | Addgene NGS Result
GCTTATCGACTGCACGGTGCACCAATGCTTCTGGCGTCAGGCAGCCATCGGAAGCTGTGGTATGGCTGTG
CAGGTCGTAAATCACTGCATAATTCGTGTCGCTCAAGGCGCACTCCCGTTCTGGATAATGTTTTTTGCGC
CGACATCATAACGGTTCTGGCAAATATTCTGAAATGAGCTGTTGACAATTAATCATCGGCTCGTATAATG
TGTGGAATTGTGAGCGGATAACAATTTCACACAGGAAACAGTATTCATGTCCCCTATACTAGGTTATTGG
AAAATTAAGGGCCTTGTGCAACCCACTCGACTTCTTTTGGAATATCTTGAAGAAAAATATGAAGAGCATT
TGTATGAGCGCGATGAAGGTGATAAATGGCGAAACAAAAAGTTTGAATTGGGTTTGGAGTTTCCCAATCT
TCCTTATTATATTGATGGTGATGTTAAATTAACACAGTCTATGGCCATCATACGTTATATAGCTGACAAG
CACAACATGTTGGGTGGTTGTCCAAAAGAGCGTGCAGAGATTTCAATGCTTGAAGGAGCGGTTTTGGATA
TTAGATACGGTGTTTCGAGAATTGCATATAGTAAAGACTTTGAAACTCTCAAAGTTGATTTTCTTAGCAA
GCTACCTGAAATGCTGAAAATGTTCGAAGATCGTTTATGTCATAAAACATATTTAAATGGTGATCATGTA
ACCCATCCTGACTTCATGTTGTATGACGCTCTTGATGTTGTTTTATACATGGACCCAATGTGCCTGGATG
CGTTCCCAAAATTAGTTTGTTTTAAAAAACGTATTGAAGCTATCCCACAAATTGATAAGTACTTGAAATC
CAGCAAGTATATAGCATGGCCTTTGCAGGGCTGGCAAGCCACGTTTGGTGGTGGCGACCATCCTCCAAAA
TCGGATCTGGTTCCGCGTGGATCCCTGTCCCCCAGCCCTACCTCGCAGCGCAGCCGTGGCCGTGCTTCCT
CTCACTCATCCCAGACACAGGGTGGGGGCAGCGTCACCAAAAAGCGCAAACTGGAGTCCACTGAGAGCCG
CAGCAGCTTCTCACAGCACGCACGCACTAGCGGGCGCGTGGCCGTGGAGGAGGTGGATGAGGAGGGCAAG
TTTGTCCGGCTGCGCAACAAGTCCAATGAGGACCAGTCCATGGGCAATTGGCAGATCAAGCGCCAGAATG
GAGATGATCCCTTGCTGACTTACCGGTTCCCACCAAAGTTCACCCTGAAGGCTGGGCAGGTGGTGACGAT
CTGGGCTGCAGGAGCTGGGGCCACCCACAGCCCCCCTACCGACCTGGTGTGGAAGGCACAGAACACCTGG
GGCTGCGGGAACAGCCTGCGTACGGCTCTCATCAACTCCACTGGGGAAGAAGTGGCCATGCGCAAGCTGG
TGCGCTCAGTGACTGTGGTTGAGGACGACGAGGATGAGGATGGAGATGACCTGCTCCATCACCACCACGT
GAGTGGTAGCCGCCGCTGACTCGAGCGGCCGCATCGTGACTGACTGACGATCTGCCTCGCGCGTTTCGGT
GATGACGGTGAAAACCTCTGACACATGCAGCTCCCGGAGACGGTCACAGCTTGTCTGTAAGCGGATGCCG
GGAGCAGACAAGCCCGTCAGGGCGCGTCAGCGGGTGTTGGCGGGTGTCGGGGCGCAGCCATGACCCAGTC
ACGTAGCGATAGCGGAGTGTATAATTCTTGAAGACGAAAGGGCCTCGTGATACGCCTATTTTTATAGGTT
AATGTCATGATAATAATGGTTTCTTAGACGTCAGGTGGCACTTTTCGGGGAAATGTGCGCGGAACCCCTA
TTTGTTTATTTTTCTAAATACATTCAAATATGTATCCGCTCATGAGACAATAACCCTGATAAATGCTTCA
ATAATATTGAAAAAGGAAGAGTATGAGTATTCAACATTTCCGTGTCGCCCTTATTCCCTTTTTTGCGGCA
TTTTGCCTTCCTGTTTTTGCTCACCCAGAAACGCTGGTGAAAGTAAAAGATGCTGAAGATCAGTTGGGTG
CACGAGTGGGTTACATCGAACTGGATCTCAACAGCGGTAAGATCCTTGAGAGTTTTCGCCCCGAAGAACG
TTTTCCAATGATGAGCACTTTTAAAGTTCTGCTATGTGGCGCGGTATTATCCCGTGTTGACGCCGGGCAA
GAGCAACTCGGTCGCCGCATACACTATTCTCAGAATGACTTGGTTGAGTACTCACCAGTCACAGAAAAGC
ATCTTACGGATGGCATGACAGTAAGAGAATTATGCAGTGCTGCCATAACCATGAGTGATAACACTGCGGC
CAACTTACTTCTGACAACGATCGGAGGACCGAAGGAGCTAACCGCTTTTTTGCACAACATGGGGGATCAT
GTAACTCGCCTTGATCGTTGGGAACCGGAGCTGAATGAAGCCATACCAAACGACGAGCGTGACACCACGA
TGCCTGCAGCAATGGCAACAACGTTGCGCAAACTATTAACTGGCGAACTACTTACTCTAGCTTCCCGGCA
ACAATTAATAGACTGGATGGAGGCGGATAAAGTTGCAGGACCACTTCTGCGCTCGGCCCTTCCGGCTGGC
TGGTTTATTGCTGATAAATCTGGAGCCGGTGAGCGTGGGTCTCGCGGTATCATTGCAGCACTGGGGCCAG
ATGGTAAGCCCTCCCGTATCGTAGTTATCTACACGACGGGGAGTCAGGCAACTATGGATGAACGAAATAG
ACAGATCGCTGAGATAGGTGCCTCACTGATTAAGCATTGGTAACTGTCAGACCAAGTTTACTCATATATA
CTTTAGATTGATTTAAAACTTCATTTTTAATTTAAAAGGATCTAGGTGAAGATCCTTTTTGATAATCTCA
TGACCAAAATCCCTTAACGTGAGTTTTCGTTCCACTGAGCGTCAGACCCCGTAGAAAAGATCAAAGGATC
TTCTTGAGATCCTTTTTTTCTGCGCGTAATCTGCTGCTTGCAAACAAAAAAACCACCGCTACCAGCGGTG
GTTTGTTTGCCGGATCAAGAGCTACCAACTCTTTTTCCGAAGGTAACTGGCTTCAGCAGAGCGCAGATAC
CAAATACTGTCCTTCTAGTGTAGCCGTAGTTAGGCCACCACTTCAAGAACTCTGTAGCACCGCCTACATA
CCTCGCTCTGCTAATCCTGTTACCAGTGGCTGCTGCCAGTGGCGATAAGTCGTGTCTTACCGGGTTGGAC
TCAAGACGATAGTTACCGGATAAGGCGCAGCGGTCGGGCTGAACGGGGGGTTCGTGCACACAGCCCAGCT
TGGAGCGAACGACCTACACCGAACTGAGATACCTACAGCGTGAGCTATGAGAAAGCGCCACGCTTCCCGA
AGGGAGAAAGGCGGACAGGTATCCGGTAAGCGGCAGGGTCGGAACAGGAGAGCGCACGAGGGAGCTTCCA
GGGGGAAACGCCTGGTATCTTTATAGTCCTGTCGGGTTTCGCCACCTCTGACTTGAGCGTCGATTTTTGT
GATGCTCGTCAGGGGGGCGGAGCCTATGGAAAAACGCCAGCAACGCGGCCTTTTTACGGTTCCTGGCCTT
TTGCTGGCCTTTTGCTCACATGTTCTTTCCTGCGTTATCCCCTGATTCTGTGGATAACCGTATTACCGCC
TTTGAGTGAGCTGATACCGCTCGCCGCAGCCGAACGACCGAGCGCAGCGAGTCAGTGAGCGAGGAAGCGG
AAGAGCGCCTGATGCGGTATTTTCTCCTTACGCATCTGTGCGGTATTTCACACCGCATAAATTCCGACAC
CATCGAATGGCGCAAAACCTTTCGCGGTATGGCATGATAGCGCCCGGAAGAGAGTCAATTCAGGGTGGTG
AATGTGAAACCAGTAACGTTATACGATGTCGCAGAGTATGCCGGTGTCTCTTATCAGACCGTTTCCCGCG
TGGTGAACCAGGCCAGCCACGTTTCTGCGAAAACGCGGGAAAAAGTGGAAGCGGCGATGGCGGAGCTGAA
TTACATTCCCAACCGCGTGGCACAACAACTGGCGGGCAAACAGTCGTTGCTGATTGGCGTTGCCACCTCC
AGTCTGGCCCTGCACGCGCCGTCGCAAATTGTCGCGGCGATTAAATCTCGCGCCGATCAACTGGGTGCCA
GCGTGGTGGTGTCGATGGTAGAACGAAGCGGCGTCGAAGCCTGTAAAGCGGCGGTGCACAATCTTCTCGC
GCAACGCGTCAGTGGGCTGATCATTAACTATCCGCTGGATGACCAGGATGCCATTGCTGTGGAAGCTGCC
TGCACTAATGTTCCGGCGTTATTTCTTGATGTCTCTGACCAGACACCCATCAACAGTATTATTTTCTCCC
ATGAAGACGGTACGCGACTGGGCGTGGAGCATCTGGTCGCATTGGGTCACCAGCAAATCGCGCTGTTAGC
GGGCCCATTAAGTTCTGTCTCGGCGCGTCTGCGTCTGGCTGGCTGGCATAAATATCTCACTCGCAATCAA
ATTCAGCCGATAGCGGAACGGGAAGGCGACTGGAGTGCCATGTCCGGTTTTCAACAAACCATGCAAATGC
TGAATGAGGGCATCGTTCCCACTGCGATGCTGGTTGCCAACGATCAGATGGCGCTGGGCGCAATGCGCGC
CATTACCGAGTCCGGGCTGCGCGTTGGTGCGGATATCTCGGTAGTGGGATACGACGATACCGAAGACAGC
TCATGTTATATCCCGCCGTTAACCACCATCAAACAGGATTTTCGCCTGCTGGGGCAAACCAGCGTGGACC
GCTTGCTGCAACTCTCTCAGGGCCAGGCGGTGAAGGGCAATCAGCTGTTGCCCGTCTCACTGGTGAAAAG
AAAAACCACCCTGGCGCCCAATACGCAAACCGCCTCTCCCCGCGCGTTGGCCGATTCATTAATGCAGCTG
GCACGACAGGTTTCCCGACTGGAAAGCGGGCAGTGAGCGCAACGCAATTAATGTAAGTTAGCTCACTCAT
TAGGCACCCCAGGCTTTACACTTTATGCTTCCGGCTCGTATGTTGTGTGGAATTGTGAGCGGATAACAAT
TTCACACAGGAAACAGCTATGACCATGATTACGGATTCACTGGCCGTCGTTTTACAACGTCGTGACTGGG
AAAACCCTGGCGTTACCCAACTTAATCGCCTTGCAGCACATCCCCCTTTCGCCAGCTGGCGTAATAGCGA
AGAGGCCCGCACCGATCGCCCTTCCCAACAGTTGCGCAGCCTGAATGGCGAATGGCGCTTTGCCTGGTTT
CCGGCACCAGAAGCGGTGCCGGAAAGCTGGCTGGAGTGCGATCTTCCTGAGGCCGATACTGTCGTCGTCC
CCTCAAACTGGCAGATGCACGGTTACGATGCGCCCATCTACACCAACGTGACCTATCCCATTACGGTCAA
TCCGCCGTTTGTTCCCACGGAGAATCCGACGGGTTGTTACTCGCTCACATTTAATGTTGATGAAAGCTGG
CTACAGGAAGGCCAGACGCGAATTATTTTTGATGGCGTTGGAATTA
