>Addgene plasmid #204582 | pACS57 | depositor partial sequence | sequence record 409006 | GST-lamin C (389-572)
CTGTCCCCCAGCCCTACCTCGCAGCGCAGCCGTGGCCGTGCTTCCTCTCACTCATCCCAGACACAGGGTG
GGGGCAGCGTCACCAAAAAGCGCAAACTGGAGTCCACTGAGAGCCGCAGCAGCTTCTCACAGCACGCACG
CACTAGCGGGCGCGTGGCCGTGGAGGAGGTGGATGAGGAGGGCAAGTTTGTCCGGCTGCGCAACAAGTCC
AATGAGGACCAGTCCATGGGCAATTGGCAGATCAAGCGCCAGAATGGAGATGATCCCTTGCTGACTTACC
GGTTCCCACCAAAGTTCACCCTGAAGGCTGGGCAGGTGGTGACGATCTGGGCTGCAGGAGCTGGGGCCAC
CCACAGCCCCCCTACCGACCTGGTGTGGAAGGCACAGAACACCTGGGGCTGCGGGAACAGCCTGCGTACG
GCTCTCATCAACTCCACTGGGGAAGAAGTGGCCATGCGCAAGCTGGTGCGCTCAGTGACTGTGGTTGAGG
ACGACGAGGATGAGGATGGAGATGACCTGCTCCATCACCACCACGTGAGTGGTAGCCGCCGCTGA
